Addgene plasmid #244793: CL20_mEGFP_Vidr_026
Purpose: Express mEGFP-tagged intrinsically disordered protein (IDR), Vidr_026, derived from human protein SRSF4
Depositing lab: Richard Kriwacki. Depositing organization: St. Jude Children's Research Hospital. Publication: Proteome-wide computational analyses reveal links between protein condensate formation and RNA biology. Maiti S, Tripathi S, Baggett DW, Phillips AH, Park CG, Wang J, Wahiduzzaman, Freyaldenhoven WT, Kinger S, Pioso BJ, Bollinger JC, Somjee R, Lang B, Babu MM, Kriwacki RW. Sci Adv. 2025 Dec 5;11(49):eady1420. doi: 10.1126/sciadv.ady1420. Epub 2025 Dec 3. PubMed 41337585.
Backbone
  Vector backbone: CL20
  Vector type: Mammalian Expression
Growth in bacteria
  Bacterial resistance: Ampicillin, 100 μg/mL
  Growth temperature: 37°C
  Growth strain: NEB Stable
  Copy number: High Copy
Gene/Insert
  Gene/Insert name: Vidr_026
  Species: H. sapiens (human)
  Mutation: Unmutated
  Tag / fusion protein: monomeric EGFP (N terminal on insert)
  Cloning method: Restriction Enzyme; 5′ cloning site Unknown (unknown if destroyed)
Terms and licenses: Academic/Nonprofit Terms; Industry Terms: Not Available to Industry
Depositor comments: SRSF4_126_494
How to cite: CL20_mEGFP_Vidr_026 was a gift from Richard Kriwacki (Addgene plasmid # 244793 ; http://n2t.net/addgene:244793 ; RRID:Addgene_244793)
