[The description below was written by a language model from this plasmid's Addgene catalogue record and pLannotate feature annotations shown in this document.]
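Description:
CL20_mEGFP_Vidr_026 is an 8.2 kb mammalian expression plasmid built on the CL20 backbone. The catalogue lists it simply as a mammalian expression vector, but the feature table shows the layout of an HIV-1-derived self-inactivating lentiviral transfer vector. It is maintained in E. coli through a high-copy ColE1/pUC-type origin and selected with ampicillin via the β-lactamase gene. The recorded growth strain is a recombination-reduced host of the kind commonly used for repeat-containing lentiviral plasmids. The viral portion consists of a CMV enhancer placed upstream of a truncated 5' LTR, followed by the Ψ packaging signal with an adjoining gag fragment, the cPPT/CTS, the Rev response element, and a ΔU3 3' LTR with a rabbit β-globin polyadenylation signal beyond it. Together these elements would allow the genomic RNA to be transcribed, exported in a Rev-dependent manner and packaged when helper functions are supplied in trans. The U3 deletion leaves the integrated provirus without LTR promoter activity. An SV40 origin and poly(A) signal also sit in the backbone, and several short annotated hits (lacI, ADH1 promoter, tight TRE, nef, vif, Rev fragments) look like vector remnants or incidental matches rather than functional parts.

The payload is an internal CMV enhancer/promoter driving monomeric EGFP fused to the N terminus of Vidr_026, an unmutated intrinsically disordered region from the human splicing factor SRSF4. The depositor comment indicates residues 126–494, although the automated annotation labels only part of this span as SRSF4. No mammalian selection marker is annotated, so expressing cells are identified by green fluorescence. According to the stated purpose and the associated study, the construct serves to express a fluorescently tagged IDR in cells, as part of work on links between protein condensate formation and RNA biology.
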