Features (pLannotate 1.2.2; 30 found; start..end, strand, type, name):
      1..589     +  rep_origin     ori: high-copy-number ColE1/pMB1/pBR322/pUC origin of replication
    772..826     +  CDS            lacI (fragment): lac repressor; lacI; The lac repressor binds to the lac operator to inhibit transcription in E. coli. This inhibition can be relieved by adding lactose or isopropyl-β-D-thiogalactopyranoside (IPTG).
    828..962     -  polyA_signal   SV40 poly(A) signal: SV40 polyadenylation signal
    982..1117    -  rep_origin     SV40 ori: SV40 origin of replication
   1141..1163    -  promoter       SV40 promoter (fragment): SV40 enhancer and early promoter
   1170..1209    +  CDS            lacI (fragment): lac repressor; lacI; The lac repressor binds to the lac operator to inhibit transcription in E. coli. This inhibition can be relieved by adding lactose or isopropyl-β-D-thiogalactopyranoside (IPTG).
   1222..1243    +  protein_bind   CAP binding site: CAP binding activates transcription in the presence of cAMP. E. coli catabolite activator protein
   1258..1288    +  promoter       lac promoter: promoter for the E. coli lac operon
   1296..1312    +  protein_bind   lac operator: The lac repressor binds to the lac operator to inhibit transcription in E. coli. This inhibition can be relieved by adding lactose or isopropyl-β-D-thiogalactopyranoside (IPTG). lac repressor encoded by lacI
   1697..1752    -  polyA_signal   β-globin poly(A) signal: rabbit β-globin polyadenylation signal (Gil and Proudfoot, 1987)
   1838..1973    -  LTR            3' LTR (ΔU3) (fragment): self-inactivating 3' long terminal repeat (LTR) from HIV-1
   1975..2043    -  CDS            nef (fragment): NEF_HV1Z2 - Experimental evidence at protein level: Swiss-Prot protein existence level 1. Extracellular Nef protein targets CD4(+) T-lymphocytes for apoptosis by interacting with CXCR4 surface receptors. From Human immunodeficiency virus type 1 group M subtype D (isolate Z2/CDC-Z34) (HIV-1).
   2360..2376    +  promoter       ADH1 promoter (fragment): S. cerevisiae ADH1; promoter for alcohol dehydrogenase 1
   2558..3178    -  CDS            SRSF4 (fragment): SRSF4_HUMAN - Also known as SFRS4, SRP75. Experimental evidence at protein level: Swiss-Prot protein existence level 1. Plays a role in alternative splice site selection during pre- mRNA splicing. Represses the splicing of MAPT/Tau exon 10. From Homo sapiens (Human).
   3218..3934    -  CDS            mEGFP: mEGFP is a basic (constitutively fluorescent) green fluorescent protein published in 2002, derived from Aequorea victoria. It has moderate acid sensitivity.
   3948..3985    -  misc_feature   MCS (fragment): multiple cloning site
   3984..4000    -  promoter       tight TRE promoter (fragment): Tet-responsive promoter PTight, consisting of seven tet operator sequences followed by the minimal CMV promoter
   4016..4219    -  promoter       CMV promoter: human cytomegalovirus (CMV) immediate early promoter
   4220..4523    -  enhancer       CMV enhancer: human cytomegalovirus immediate early enhancer
   4591..4607    -  misc_feature   MCS (fragment): multiple cloning site
   4607..4632    -  CDS            Rev (fragment): human immunodeficiency virus 1 (HIV-1) Rev protein; rev; enhances nuclear export of unspliced and incompletely spliced viral mRNAs
   5009..5242    -  misc_feature   RRE: The Rev response element (RRE) of HIV-1 allows for Rev-dependent mRNA export from the nucleus to the cytoplasm.
   5376..5459    -  CDS            vif (fragment): VIF_HV1BR - Experimental evidence at protein level: Swiss-Prot protein existence level 1. Counteracts the innate antiviral activity of host APOBEC3F and APOBEC3G. Forms a complex with host APOBEC3F and APOBEC3G thus preventing the entry of these lethally hypermutating enzymes into progeny virions. Recruits an active E3 ubiquitin ligase complex composed of elongin BC, CUL5, and RBX2 to induce polyubiquitination of APOBEC3G and APOBEC3F. In turn, they are directed to the 26S proteasome for degradation. Vif interaction with APOBEC3G also blocks its cytidine deaminase activity in a proteasome-inde
   5602..5719    -  misc_feature   cPPT/CTS: central polypurine tract and central termination sequence of HIV-1
   5868..6227    -  CDS            HIV-1 gag (fragment): gag protein from human immunodeficiency virus 1; gag
   6211..6336    -  misc_feature   HIV-1 Ψ: packaging signal of human immunodeficiency virus type 1
   6383..6640    -  LTR            5' LTR (truncated): truncated 5' long terminal repeat (LTR) from HIV-1
   6642..7021    -  enhancer       CMV enhancer: human cytomegalovirus immediate early enhancer
   7052..7156    +  promoter       AmpR promoter: bla
   7157..8017    +  CDS            AmpR: β-lactamase; bla; confers resistance to ampicillin, carbenicillin, and related antibiotics
>Addgene plasmid #244793 | CL20_mEGFP_Vidr_026 | addgene full sequence | sequence record 488255 | Addgene NGS Result
TTGAGATCCTTTTTTTCTGCGCGTAATCTGCTGCTTGCAAACAAAAAAACCACCGCTACCAGCGGTGGTT
TGTTTGCCGGATCAAGAGCTACCAACTCTTTTTCCGAAGGTAACTGGCTTCAGCAGAGCGCAGATACCAA
ATACTGTTCTTCTAGTGTAGCCGTAGTTAGGCCACCACTTCAAGAACTCTGTAGCACCGCCTACATACCT
CGCTCTGCTAATCCTGTTACCAGTGGCTGCTGCCAGTGGCGATAAGTCGTGTCTTACCGGGTTGGACTCA
AGACGATAGTTACCGGATAAGGCGCAGCGGTCGGGCTGAACGGGGGGTTCGTGCACACAGCCCAGCTTGG
AGCGAACGACCTACACCGAACTGAGATACCTACAGCGTGAGCTATGAGAAAGCGCCACGCTTCCCGAAGG
GAGAAAGGCGGACAGGTATCCGGTAAGCGGCAGGGTCGGAACAGGAGAGCGCACGAGGGAGCTTCCAGGG
GGAAACGCCTGGTATCTTTATAGTCCTGTCGGGTTTCGCCACCTCTGACTTGAGCGTCGATTTTTGTGAT
GCTCGTCAGGGGGGCGGAGCCTATGGAAAAACGCCAGCAACGCGGCCTTTTTACGGTTCCTGGCCTTTTG
CTGGCCTTTTGCTCACATGTTCTTTCCTGCGTTATCCCCTGATTCTGTGGATAACCGTATTACCGCCTTT
GAGTGAGCTGATACCGCTCGCCGCAGCCGAACGACCGAGCGCAGCGAGTCAGTGAGCGAGGAAGCGGAAG
AGCGCCCAATACGCAAACCGCCTCTCCCCGCGCGTTGGCCGATTCATTAATGCAGCGGATCCAGACATGA
TAAGATACATTGATGAGTTTGGACAAACCACAACTAGAATGCAGTGAAAAAAATGCTTTATTTGTGAAAT
TTGTGATGCTATTGCTTTATTTGTAACCATTATAAGCTGCAATAAACAAGTTAGCTTTTTGCAAAAGCCT
AGGCCTCCAAAAAAGCCTCCTCACTACTTCTGGAATAGCTCAGAGGCCGAGGCGGCCTCGGCCTCTGCAT
AAATAAAAAAAATTAGTCAGCCATGGGGCGGAGAATGGGCGGAACTGGGCGGAGTTAGGGGCGGGATGGG
CGGAGTTAGGGGCGGGACTATGGTTGCTGACTAATTGAGATGCGGATCCGCTGGCACGACAGGTTTCCCG
ACTGGAAAGCGGGCAGTGAGCGCAACGCAATTAATGTGAGTTAGCTCACTCATTAGGCACCCCAGGCTTT
ACACTTTATGCTTCCGGCTCGTATGTTGTGTGGAATTGTGAGCGGATAACAATTTCACACAGGAAACAGC
TATGACCATGATTACGCCAAGCTTGGGCTGCAGGTCGAGGGATCTCCATAAGAGAAGAGGGACAGCTATG
ACTGGGAGTAGTCAGGAGAGGAGGAAAAATCTGGCTAGTAAAACATGTAAGGAAAATTTTAGGGATGTTA
AAGAAAAAAATAACACAAAACAAAATATAAAAAAAATCTAACCTCAAGTCAAGGCTTTTCTATGGAATAA
GGAATGGACAGCAGGGGGCTGTTTCATATACTGATGACCTCTTTATAGCCAACCTTTGTTCATGGCAGCC
AGCATATGGGCATATGTTGCCAAACTCTAAACCAAATACTCATTCTGATGTTTTAAATGATTTGCCCTCC
CATATGTCCTTCCGAGTGAGAGACACAAAAAATTCCAACACACTATTGCAATGAAAATAAATTTCCTTTA
TTAGCCAGAAGTCAGATGCTCAAGGGGCTTCATGATGTCCCCATAATTTTTGGCAGAGGGAAAAAGATCT
GCTAGCTCGAGCAGCTGAAGCTTTATTGAGGCTTAAGCAGTGGGTTCCCTAGTTAGCCAGAGAGCTCCCA
GGCTCAGATCTGGTCTAACCAGAGAGACCCAGTACAGGCAAAAAGCAGATCTTGTCTTCTTTGGGAGTGA
ATTAGCCCTTCCAGTCCCCCCTTTTCTTTTAAAAAGTGGCTAAGATCTACAGCTGCCTTGTAAGTCATTG
GTCTTAAAGGTACCGTAATCTTATCTAGAACCGGTTCAACTACGCGAGTGGCTACGGCTACGCGAGCGAG
AAGGTGAGCGGGAGGCGCTACGAGAACGAGATTTTGAGCGCGAACGGGTCTTACTTGCCGATTTTGAACG
GGAGCGAGATTCGGAGGGTAAATTTGGTTTACTCTTCGAATTTGAGCGACTGCGGGAGCGGGTCTCTTGG
TTGGTGCCTGCGTTCTCGGACTCACCGCGTCCTTCGCGCTGAGAAGACTCAGACTTTGCATGCTCGCGCT
CCTTGCTCACTGAACGAGATGGGCTGCGCGACTGGGAACGATCGGTATCTTCTTTTTTTTTCTTTTTTGA
CGACCCAGCCTTAGAATCACGTTTCGAGCCACGCTTGCGGGAGCGTTCACTCTTACTGCGACTACGACTA
CGCGAACGGGATTCTTCACGACTGCGCTTACGGCCCTTACGTTTATCCTTTGACTTAGAACGGCTACGAG
AGCGTGAACGGGACCCGCCCTTGCTGCGACTACGGCTACGAGACTGACGCAGGGACTTCTCCTGTGAACG
TCCACGACTGACCGATCCACGTTTTTCTTCCTCGACGCGGCGCTCCTGGGAGCGAGAGCGGCTCTTGGAC
TTTGACTTGTGACGGGATGGGGAGCGCGACTTTGGCTTACCCACGTTGTCATTATTCTGGATCTTTTCCT
CTGCTTGGTCTTTTGACTTACTGCGTGATTTGCCAGCTGAATGTGAACGGGAGCGCGACTTTTCCTTACT
CGGCGAACGTGATTTTTCTTTTTTAGAGCGGCTGCGGCTTTGTGAACGACTACGGGATTTTGAACGTGAA
CGCGACCCGCTGCGCGAGCGTGAGCGAGACTTACTGTGTGACGACTTGCTAGACCCACTGCGGGAACGCG
ATTTGCGTGAGTGGCGCGAGCGCGAACGGGAGCGACTGTGACTACGGCTGCGAGAATAAGAGCGACGACG
GCGTGAGCCCGGCTTGTCTTCAACCAAACGGATCTTGCGACCATTCACTTCCGTGCCATCTAACTTCTCA
AGCGCACGCTTCATGTCACTATAAGAGACGAACTCGATAACACCCTCGTTTTTGCGCCCTTTGTGTGCAT
CTGCATACGTGACTTCGCCTGCCTGCCGGGAAGCGGCCGCACTTCCCCCGGAGCCTCCGCTTCCGCCCTT
GTACAGCTCGTCCATGCCGAGAGTGATCCCGGCGGCGGTCACGAACTCCAGCAGGACCATGTGATCGCGC
TTCTCGTTGGGGTCTTTGCTCAGCTTGGACTGGGTGCTCAGGTAGTGGTTGTCGGGCAGCAGCACGGGGC
CGTCGCCGATGGGGGTGTTCTGCTGGTAGTGGTCGGCGAGCTGCACGCTGCCGTCCTCGATGTTGTGGCG
GATCTTGAAGTTCACCTTGATGCCGTTCTTCTGCTTGTCGGCCATGATATAGACGTTGTGGCTGTTGTAG
TTGTACTCCAGCTTGTGCCCCAGGATGTTGCCGTCCTCCTTGAAGTCGATGCCCTTCAGCTCGATGCGGT
TCACCAGGGTGTCGCCCTCGAACTTCACCTCGGCGCGGGTCTTGTAGTTGCCGTCGTCCTTGAAGAAGAT
GGTGCGCTCCTGGACGTAGCCTTCGGGCATGGCGGACTTGAAGAAGTCGTGCTGCTTCATGTGGTCGGGG
TAGCGGCTGAAGCACTGCACGCCGTAGGTCAGGGTGGTCACGAGGGTGGGCCAGGGCACGGGCAGCTTGC
CGGTGGTGCAGATGAACTTCAGGGTCAGCTTGCCGTAGGTGGCATCGCCCTCGCCCTCGCCGGACACGCT
GAACTTGTGGCCGTTTACGTCGCCGTCCAGCTCGACCAGGATGGGCACCACCCCGGTGAACAGCTCCTCG
CCCTTGCTCACCATGGTGGCGACCGGTGGATCCCGGGCCCGCGGTACCGTCGACTGCAGAATTCGGTTCA
CTAAACGAGCCCGGTTCACTAAACGAGCTCTGCTTATATAGACCTCCCACCGTACACGCCTACCGCCCAT
TTGCGTCAATGGGGCGGAGTTGTTACGACATTTTGGAAAGTCCCGTTGATTTTGGTGCCAAAACAAACTC
CCATTGACGTCAATGGGGTGGAGACTTGGAAATCCCCGTGAGTCAAACCGCTATCCACGCCCATTGATGT
ACTGCCAAAACCGCATCACCATGGTAATAGCGATGACTAATACGTAGATGTACTGCCAAGTAGGAAAGTC
CCATAAGGTCATGTACTGGGCATAATGCCAGGCGGGCCATTTACCGTCATTGACGTCAATAGGGGGCGTA
CTTGGCATATGATACACTTGATGTACTGCCAAGTGGGCAGTTTACCGTAAATACTCCACCCATTGACGTC
AATGGAAAGTCCCTATTGGCGTTACTATGGGAACATACGTCATTATTGACGTCAATGGGCGGGGGTCGTT
GGGCGGTCAGCCAGGCGGGCCATTTACCGTAAGTTATGTAACGCGGAACTCCATATATGGGCTATGAACT
AATGACCCCGTAATTGATTACTATTAATAACTAGCACGCGTTCGAAGCTTGAGCTCGGTCCCCTCGGGGT
TGGGAGGTGGGTCTGAAACGATAATGGTGAATATCCCTGCCTAACTCTATTCACTATAGAAAGTACAGCA
AAAACTATTCTTAAACCTACCAAGCCTCCTACTATCATTATGAATAATTTTATATACCACAGCCAATTTG
TTATGTTAAACCAATTCCACAAACTTGCCCATTTATCTAATTCCAATAATTCTTGTTCATTCTTTTCTTG
CTGGTTTTGCGATTCTTCAATTAAGGAGTGTATTAAGCTTGTGTAATTGTTAATTTCTCTGTCCCACTCC
ATCCAGGTCGTGTGATTCCAAATCTGTTCCAGAGATTTATTACTCCAACTAGCATTCCAAGGCACAGCAG
TGGTGCAAATGAGTTTTCCAGAGCAACCCCAAATCCCCAGGAGCTGTTGATCCTTTAGGTATCTTTCCAC
AGCCAGGATTCTTGCCTGGAGCTGCTTGATGCCCCAGACTGTGAGTTGCAACAGATGCTGTTGCGCCTCA
ATAGCCCTCAGCAAATTGTTCTGCTGCTGCACTATACCAGACAATAATTGTCTGGCCTGTACCGTCAGCG
TCATTGACGCTGCGCCCATAGTGCTTCCTGCTGCTCCCAAGAACCCAAGGAACAAAGCTCCTATTCCCAC
TGCTCTTTTTTCTCTCTGCACCACTCTTCTCTTTGCCTTGGTGGGTGCTACTCCTAATGGTTCAATTTTT
ACTACTTTATATTTATATAATTCACTTCTCCAATTGTCCCTCATATCTCCTCCTTATGGTGTTTTACTAA
ACTTTTCCATGTTCTAATCCTCATCCTGTCTACTTGCCACACAATCATCACCTGCCATCTGTTTTCCATA
ATCCCTAATGATCTTTGCTTTTCTTCTTGGCACTACTTTTATGTCACTATTATCTTGTATTACTACTGCC
CCTTCACCTTTCCAGAGGAGCTTTGCTGGTCCTTTCCAAAGTGGATTTCTGCTGTCCCTGTAATAAACCC
GAAAATTTTGAATTTTTGTAATTTGTTTTTGTAATTCTTTAGTTTGTATGTCTGTTGCTATTATGTCTAC
TATTCTTTCCCCTGCACTGTACCCCCCAATCCCCCCTTTTCTTTTAAAATTGTGGATGAATACTGCCATT
TGTACTGCTGTCTTAAGATGTTCAGCCTGATCTCTTACCTGTCCTATAATTTTCTTTAATTCTTTATTCA
TAGATTCTACTACTCCTTGACTTTGGGGATTGTAGGGAATTTCCAGGTCTGAAGATCCTGCTGCTTGCTG
TGCTTTTTTCTTACTTTTGTTTTGCTCTTCCTCTATCTTGTCTAAAGCTTCCTTGGTGTCTTTTATCTCT
ATCCTTTGATGCACACAATAGAGGGTTGCTACTGTATTATATAATGATCTAAGTTCTTCTGATCCTGTCT
GAAGGGATGGTTGTAGCTGTCCCAGTATTTGTCTACAGCCTTCTGATGTTTCTAACAGGCCAGTATTAAC
TGCGAATCGTTCTAGCTCCCTGCTTGCCCATACTATATGTTTTAATTTATATTTTTTCTTTCCCCCTGGC
CTTAACCGAATTTTTTCCCATCGCGATCTAATTCTCCCCCGCTTAATACTGACGCTCTCGCACCCATCTC
TCTCCTTCTAGCCTCCGCTAGTCAAAATTTTTGGCGTACTCACCAGTCGCCGCCCCTCGCCTCTTGCCGT
GCGCGCTTCAGCAAGCCGAGTCCTGCGTCGAGAGAGCTCCTCTGGTTTCCCTTTCGCTTTCAAGTCCCTG
TTCGGGCGCCACTGCTAGAGATTTTCCACACTGACTAAAAGGGTCTGAGGGATCTCTAGTTACCAGAGTC
ACACAACAGACGGGCACACACTACTTGAAGCACTCAAGGCAAGCTTTATTGAGGCTTAAGCAGTGGGTTC
CCTAGTTAGCCAGAGAGCTCCCAGGCTCAGATCTGGTCTAACCAGAGAGACCCAGTACAGGCAAAAAGCA
GCTGCTTATATGCAGGATCTGAGGGCTCGCCACTCCCCAGTCCCGCCCAGGCCACGCCTCCCATGGTAAT
AGCGATGACTAATACGTAGATGTACTGCCAAGTAGGAAAGTCCCATAAGGTCATGTACTGGGCATAATGC
CAGGCGGGCCATTTACCGTCATTGACGTCAATAGGGGGCGTACTTGGCATATGATACACTTGATGTACTG
CCAAGTGGGCAGTTTACCGTAAATACTCCACCCATTGACGTCAATGGAAAGTCCCTATTGGCGTTACTAT
GGGAACATACGTCATTATTGACGTCAATGGGCGGGGGTCGTTGGGCGGTCAGCCAGGCGGGCCATTTACC
GTAAGTTATGTAACGCGGAACTCCATATATGGGCTATGAACTAATGACCCCGTAATTGATTACTATTAAT
AACTAGTCAATAATCAATGTCGACCCAGGTGGCACTTTTCGGGGAAATGTGCGCGGAACCCCTATTTGTT
TATTTTTCTAAATACATTCAAATATGTATCCGCTCATGAGACAATAACCCTGATAAATGCTTCAATAATA
TTGAAAAAGGAAGAGTATGAGTATTCAACATTTCCGTGTCGCCCTTATTCCCTTTTTTGCGGCATTTTGC
CTTCCTGTTTTTGCTCACCCAGAAACGCTGGTGAAAGTAAAAGATGCTGAAGATCAGTTGGGTGCACGAG
TGGGTTACATCGAACTGGATCTCAACAGCGGTAAGATCCTTGAGAGTTTTCGCCCCGAAGAACGTTTTCC
AATGATGAGCACTTTTAAAGTTCTGCTATGTGGCGCGGTATTATCCCGTATTGACGCCGGGCAAGAGCAA
CTCGGTCGCCGCATACACTATTCTCAGAATGACTTGGTTGAGTACTCACCAGTCACAGAAAAGCATCTTA
CGGATGGCATGACAGTAAGAGAATTATGCAGTGCTGCCATAACCATGAGTGATAACACTGCGGCCAACTT
ACTTCTGACAACGATCGGAGGACCGAAGGAGCTAACCGCTTTTTTGCACAACATGGGGGATCATGTAACT
CGCCTTGATCGTTGGGAACCGGAGCTGAATGAAGCCATACCAAACGACGAGCGTGACACCACGATGCCTG
TAGCAATGGCAACAACGTTGCGCAAACTATTAACTGGCGAACTACTTACTCTAGCTTCCCGGCAACAATT
AATAGACTGGATGGAGGCGGATAAAGTTGCAGGACCACTTCTGCGCTCGGCCCTTCCGGCTGGCTGGTTT
ATTGCTGATAAATCTGGAGCCGGTGAGCGTGGGTCTCGCGGTATCATTGCAGCACTGGGGCCAGATGGTA
AGCCCTCCCGTATCGTAGTTATCTACACGACGGGGAGTCAGGCAACTATGGATGAACGAAATAGACAGAT
CGCTGAGATAGGTGCCTCACTGATTAAGCATTGGTAACTGTCAGACCAAGTTTACTCATATATACTTTAG
ATTGATTTAAAACTTCATTTTTAATTTAAAAGGATCTAGGTGAAGATCCTTTTTGATAATCTCATGACCA
AAATCCCTTAACGTGAGTTTTCGTTCCACTGAGCGTCAGACCCCGTAGAAAAGATCAAAGGATCTTC
